Addgene plasmid #136640: pCB6-HAOccludinCT3
Purpose: Expression of HAOccludinCT3 in mammalian cells
Depositing lab: Maria Balda & Karl Matter. Depositing organization: University of Geneva. Publication: Functional dissociation of paracellular permeability and transepithelial electrical resistance and disruption of the apical-basolateral intramembrane diffusion barrier by expression of a mutant tight junction membrane protein. Balda MS, Whitney JA, Flores C, Gonzalez S, Cereijido M, Matter K. J Cell Biol. 1996 Aug;134(4):1031-49. doi: 10.1083/jcb.134.4.1031. PubMed 8769425.
Backbone
  Vector backbone: pCB6
  Vector type: Mammalian Expression
Growth in bacteria
  Bacterial resistance: Ampicillin, 100 μg/mL
  Growth temperature: 37°C
  Growth strain: DH5alpha
  Copy number: Low Copy
Gene/Insert
  Gene/Insert name: HAOccludinCT3
  Species: G. gallus (chicken)
  Mutation: Deletion of C-terminal cytoplasid domain
  Entrez Gene: OCLN
  Tag / fusion protein: HA (MQDLPGNDNSTAG) (N terminal on insert)
  Cloning method: Restriction Enzyme; 5′ cloning site Unknown (unknown if destroyed)
Terms and licenses: Academic/Nonprofit Terms; Industry Terms: Not Available to Industry
Depositor comments: There exist S119N, Y120A, and M214N in HAOccludinCT3 that are not known to impact the function of the plasmid as published.
How to cite: pCB6-HAOccludinCT3 was a gift from Maria Balda & Karl Matter (Addgene plasmid # 136640 ; http://n2t.net/addgene:136640 ; RRID:Addgene_136640)
