[The description below was written by a language model from this plasmid's Addgene catalogue record and pLannotate feature annotations shown in this document.]
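Description:
pCB6-HAOccludinCT3 is a mammalian expression plasmid of about 7 kb, built on the pCB6 backbone, that drives production of an HA-tagged, C-terminally truncated chicken occludin (OCLN). The insert sits downstream of the human cytomegalovirus immediate-early enhancer and promoter and is followed by the human growth hormone polyadenylation signal. The annotated OCLN segment is only a fragment of the full coding sequence, consistent with the recorded mutation, a deletion of the C-terminal cytoplasmic domain. The tag is fused at the N terminus of the insert. The depositor notes three substitutions (S119N, Y120A and M214N) that are not known to affect function as published. The 5′ cloning site is not recorded.

A second mammalian cassette places the neomycin phosphotransferase gene under the SV40 enhancer/early promoter, terminated by an SV40 poly(A) signal. This is the usual arrangement for G418 selection of stably transfected cells, although the record does not state a mammalian selection. The ble gene and a short str fragment follow neo, which probably reflects carry-over of the Tn5 resistance region rather than separate markers. For propagation in E. coli the plasmid carries AmpR with its own promoter and a ColE1/pUC-type origin. The catalogue lists it as low copy even though the origin is annotated as high-copy type. An f1 origin and remnants of lac and lacZα cloning-vector sequence are also present. The very short CloDF13, large T antigen and lacI hits look like annotation fragments.

The associated study title indicates that the construct was used to express a mutant tight junction membrane protein. The work examined paracellular permeability, transepithelial electrical resistance and the apical-basolateral intramembrane diffusion barrier.
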