Features (pLannotate 1.2.2; 21 found; start..end, strand, type, name):
      1..380     +  enhancer       CMV enhancer: human cytomegalovirus immediate early enhancer
    382..581     +  promoter       CMV promoter: human cytomegalovirus (CMV) immediate early promoter
    678..1424    +  CDS            OCLN (fragment): OCLN_CHICK - Experimental evidence at protein level: Swiss-Prot protein existence level 1. May play a role in the formation and regulation of the tight junction (TJ) paracellular permeability barrier. Interacts with ZO-1. From Gallus gallus (Chicken).
   1441..2063    +  polyA_signal   hGH poly(A) signal: human growth hormone polyadenylation signal
   2105..2402    +  promoter       SV40 promoter: SV40 enhancer and early promoter
   2456..3247    +  CDS            neo: KKA2_KLEPN - Also known as kan, nptII. Experimental evidence at protein level: Swiss-Prot protein existence level 1. Resistance to kanamycin, neomycin, paromomycin, ribostamycin, butirosin and gentamicin B. From Klebsiella pneumoniae.
   3271..3648    +  CDS            ble: BLE_KLEPN - Experimental evidence at protein level: Swiss-Prot protein existence level 1. Binding protein with a strong affinity to the bleomycin family of antibiotics. Binds to CL990; an antimitotic-antibiotic compound. From Klebsiella pneumoniae.
   3690..3749    +  CDS            str (fragment): STR_KLEPN - Protein inferred from homology: Swiss-Prot protein existence level 3. The aminoglycoside phosphotransferases achieve inactivation of their antibiotic substrates by phosphorylation. From Klebsiella pneumoniae.
   3772..3795    -  rep_origin     CloDF13 ori (fragment): Plasmids containing the CloDF13 (CDF) origin of replication can be propagated in E. coli cells that contain additional plasmids with compatible origins.
   3796..3879    +  CDS            large T antigen (fragment): large T antigen from SV40 (simian virus 40)
   3902..4036    +  polyA_signal   SV40 poly(A) signal: SV40 polyadenylation signal
   4042..4060    -  promoter       T7 promoter: promoter for bacteriophage T7 RNA polymerase
   4098..4114    -  protein_bind   lac operator: The lac repressor binds to the lac operator to inhibit transcription in E. coli. This inhibition can be relieved by adding lactose or isopropyl-β-D-thiogalactopyranoside (IPTG). lac repressor encoded by lacI
   4122..4152    -  promoter       lac promoter: promoter for the E. coli lac operon
   4167..4188    -  protein_bind   CAP binding site: CAP binding activates transcription in the presence of cAMP. E. coli catabolite activator protein
   4201..4293    -  CDS            lacI (fragment): lac repressor; lacI; The lac repressor binds to the lac operator to inhibit transcription in E. coli. This inhibition can be relieved by adding lactose or isopropyl-β-D-thiogalactopyranoside (IPTG).
   4476..5064    -  rep_origin     ori: high-copy-number ColE1/pMB1/pBR322/pUC origin of replication
   5235..6095    -  CDS            AmpR: β-lactamase; bla; confers resistance to ampicillin, carbenicillin, and related antibiotics
   6096..6200    -  promoter       AmpR promoter: bla
   6227..6655    +  rep_origin     f1 ori (sequence partly withheld): f1 bacteriophage origin of replication; arrow indicates direction of (+) strand synthesis
   6686..6840    -  CDS            lacZα (fragment): LacZα fragment of β-galactosidase; lacZ fragment
>Addgene plasmid #136640 | pCB6-HAOccludinCT3 | addgene full sequence | sequence record 271736 | Addgene NGS Result
GACATTGATTATTGACTAGTTATTAATAGTAATCAATTACGGGGTCATTAGTTCATAGCCCATATATGGA
GTTCCGCGTTACATAACTTACGGTAAATGGCCCGCCTGGCTGACCGCCCAACGACCCCCGCCCATTGACG
TCAATAATGACGTATGTTCCCATAGTAACGCCAATAGGGACTTTCCATTGACGTCAATGGGTGGAGTATT
TACGGTAAACTGCCCACTTGGCAGTACATCAAGTGTATCATATGCCAAGTCCGCCCCCTATTGACGTCAA
TGACGGTAAATGGCCCGCCTGGCATTATGCCCAGTACATGACCTTACGGGACTTTCCTACTTGGCAGTAC
ATCTACGTATTAGTCATCGCTATTACCATGGTGATGCGGTTTTGGCAGTACACCAATGGGCGTGGATAGC
GGTTTGACTCACGGGGATTTCCAAGTCTCCACCCCATTGACGTCAATGGGAGTTTGTTTTGGCACCAAAA
TCAACGGGACTTTCCAAAATGTCGTAATAACCCCGCCCCGTTGACGCAAATGGGCGGTAGGCGTGTACGG
TGGGAGGTCTATATAAGCAGAGCTCGTTTAGTGAACCGTCAGAATTAATTCAGATCGGAATTCCGATCTG
GTACCATGCAGGACCTGCCAGGCAACGACAACAGCACCGCCGGCCTTAAGAAGTCCTACGACGGCCCCCC
CGCGGGGTACGGCCCCCCCACGGGGTACGGCGCCCCCACGGCTGATTACGGCTACGGGTCTCCGCCGCCG
GGCTCCTACTACGTGGACGACGCTCCGCAGCTCTTCTACAAGTGGACGTCGCCGCCCGGCGCGGTGCGGG
GGCTGCAGGCGGGGGTCCTCGTGCTGTGCATCGCCATCTTCGCCTGCGTCGCTTCCACGCTCGCCTGGGA
TTACGGCTACGGCCTGGGGGGGGCGTACGGCACCGGGCTGGGGGGGTTCTACGGCTCCAACTACTACGGC
AGCGGGCTGAACGCTAGCTACGGCTACGGGGGCTACTACGGAGGGGTGAACCAGCGCACGGCCAACGGCT
TCATGATCGCCATGGCCGTGCTGTGCTTCCTGGCCCAGCTGGGGCTGCTGGTGGCCGCGCTCAGCAAATC
CGGGGCCACGCGCTCGCGGCGCTTCTACCTGGCCGTGCTGGTGCTGAGCGCCGTGCTGGCCTTCGTCATG
CTCATCGCCTCCATCGTCTACATCATGGGCGTCAACCCGCAGGCGCAGATGTCCAGCGGTTACTACTACA
GCCCCTTGTTGGCCAACTGCAGCCAGGCCTACGGCAGCACCTACCTCAACCAGTACATCTACCACTACTG
CACCGTGGACCCCCAGGAGGCTGTGGCTGCTGTCTGTGGGTTCCTCATCGTCATCCTGCTCTGCCTCATC
TGCTTCTTCGCCCAGAAGACGCGCTAATCTAGAGGATCCCGGGTGGCATCCCTGTGACCCCTCCCCAGTG
CCTCTCCTGGCCCTGGAAGTTGCCACTCCAGTGCCCACCAGCCTTGTCCTAATAAAATTAAGTTGCATCA
TTTTGTCTGACTAGGTGTCCTTCTATAATATTATGGGGTGGAGGGGGGTGGTATGGAGCAAGGGGCAAGT
TGGGAAGACAACCTGTAGGGCCTGCGGGGTCTATTGGGAACCAAGCTGGAGTGCAGTGGCACAATCTTGG
CTCACTGCAATCTCCGCCTCCTGGGTTCAAGCGATTCTCCTGCCTCAGCCTCCCGAGTTGTTGGGATTCC
AGGCATGCATGACCAGGCTCAGCTAATTTTTGTTTTTTTGGTAGAGACGGGGTTTCACCATATTGGCCAG
GCTGGTCTCCAACTCCTAATCTCAGGTGATCTACCCACCTTGGCCTCCCAAATTGCTGGGATTACAGGCG
TGAACCACTGCTCCCTTCCCTGTCCTTCTGATTTTAAAATAACTATACCAGCAGGAGGACGTCCAGACAC
AGCATAGGCTACCTGGCCATGCCCAACCGGTGGGACATTTGAGTTGCTTGCTTGGCACTGTCCTCTCATG
CGTTGGGTCCACTCAGTAGATGCCTGTTGAATTGGGTACGCGGCCAGCTTGGCTGTGGAATGTGTGTCAG
TTAGGGTGTGGAAAGTCCCCAGGCTCCCCAGCAGGCAGAAGTATGCAAAGCATGCATCTCAATTAGTCAG
CAACCAGGTGTGGAAAGTCCCCAGGCTCCCCAGCAGGCAGAAGTATGCAAAGCATGCATCTCAATTAGTC
AGCAACCATAGTCCCGCCCCTAACTCCGCCCATCCCGCCCCTAACTCCGCCCAGTTCCGCCCATTCTCCG
CCCCATGGCTGACTAATTTTTTTTATTTATGCAGAGGCCGAGGCCGCCTCGGCCTCTGAGCTATTCCAGA
AGTAGTGAGGAGGCTTTTTTGGAGGAATTGATCAGCTTGGGATCTGATCAAGAGACAGGATGAGGATCGT
TTCGCATGATTGAACAAGATGGATTGCACGCAGGTTCTCCGGCCGCTTGGGTGGAGAGGCTATTCGGCTA
TGACTGGGCACAACAGACAATCGGCTGCTCTGATGCCGCCGTGTTCCGGCTGTCAGCGCAGGGGCGCCCG
GTTCTTTTTGTCAAGACCGACCTGTCCGGTGCCCTGAATGAACTGCAGGACGAGGCAGCGCGGCTATCGT
GGCTGGCCACGACGGGCGTTCCTTGCGCAGCTGTGCTCGACGTTGTCACTGAAGCGGGAAGGGACTGGCT
GCTATTGGGCGAAGTGCCGGGGCAGGATCTCCTGTCATCTCACCTTGCTCCTGCCGAGAAAGTATCCATC
ATGGCTGATGCAATGCGGCGGCTGCATACGCTTGATCCGGCTACCTGCCCATTCGACCACCAAGCGAAAC
ATCGCATCGAGCGAGCACGTACTCGGATGGAAGCCGGTCTTGTCGATCAGGATGATCTGGACGAAGAGCA
TCAGGGGCTCGCGCCAGCCGAACTGTTCGCCAGGCTCAAGGCGCGCATGCCCGACGGCGAGGATCTCGTC
GTGACCCATGGCGATGCCTGCTTGCCGAATATCATGGTGGAAAATGGCCGCTTTTCTGGATTCATCGACT
GTGGCCGGCTGGGTGTGGCGGACCGCTATCAGGACATAGCGTTGGCTACCCGTGATATTGCTGAAGAGCT
TGGCGGCGAATGGGCTGACCGCTTCCTCGTGCTTTACGGTATCGCCGCTCCCGATTCGCAGCGCATCGCC
TTCTATCGCCTTCTTGACGAGTTCTTCTGAGCGGGACTCTGGGGTTCGAAATGACCGACCAAGCGACGCC
CAACCTGCCATCACGAGATTTCGATTCCACCGCCGCCTTCTATGAAAGGTTGGGCTTCGGAATCGTTTTC
CGGGACGCCGGCTGGATGATCCTCCAGCGCGGGGATCTCATGCTGGAGTTCTTCGCCCACCCCGGGCTCG
ATCCCCTCGCGAGTTGGTTCAGCTGCTGCCTGAGGCTGGACGACCTCGCGGAGTTCTACCGGCAGTGCAA
ATCCGTCGGCATCCAGGAAACCAGCAGCGGCTATCCGCGCATCCATGCCCCCGAACTGCAGGAGTGGGGA
GGCACGATGGCCGCTTTGGTCGACCCGGACGGGACGCTCCTGCGCCTGATACAGAACGAATTGCTTGCAG
GCATCTCATGAGTGTGTCTTCCCGTTTTCCGCCTGAGGTCACTGCGTGGATGGAGCGCTGGCGCCTGCTG
CGCGACGGCGAGCTGCTCACCACCCACTCGCCAAGCTGGAACCGTAAAAAGGCCGCGTTGCTGGCGTTTT
TCCATAGGCTCCGCCGATCATAATCAGCCATACCACATTTGTAGAGGTTTTACTTGCTTTAAAAAACCTC
CCACACCTCCCCCTGAACCTGAAACATAAAATGAATGCAATTGTTGTTGTTAACTTGTTTATTGCAGCTT
ATAATGGTTACAAATAAAGCAATAGCATCACAAATTTCACAAATAAAGCATTTTTTTCACTGCATTCTAG
TTGTGGTTTGTCCAAACTCATCAATGTATCTTATCATGTCTGGATCAATTCCCTATAGTGAGTCGTATTA
AATTCGTAATCATGTCATAGCTGTTTCCTGTGTGAAATTGTTATCCGCTCACAATTCCACACAACATACG
AGCCGGAAGCATAAAGTGTAAAGCCTGGGGTGCCTAATGAGTGAGCTAACTCACATTAATTGCGTTGCGC
TCACTGCCCGCTTTCCAGTCGGGAAACCTGTCGTGCCAGCTGCATTAATGAATCGGCCAACGCGCGGGGA
GAGGCGGTTTGCGTATTGGGCGCTCTTCCGCTTCCTCGCTCACTGACTCGCTGCGCTCGGTCGTTCGGCT
GCGGCGAGCGGTATCAGCTCACTCAAAGGCGGTAATACGGTTATCCACAGAATCAGGGGATAACGCAGGA
AAGAACATGTGAGCAAAAGGCCAGCAAAAGGCCAGGAACCGTAAAAAGGCCGCGTTGCTGGCGTTTTTCC
ATAGGCTCCGCCCCCCTGACGAGCATCACAAAAATCGACGCTCAAGTCAGAGGTGGCGAAACCCGACAGG
ACTATAAAGATACCAGGCGTTTCCCCCTGGAAGCTCCCTCGTGCGCTCTCCTGTTCCGACCCTGCCGCTT
ACCGGATACCTGTCCGCCTTTCTCCCTTCGGGAAGCGTGGCGCTTTCTCATAGCTCACGCTGTAGGTATC
TCAGTTCGGTGTAGGTCGTTCGCTCCAAGCTGGGCTGTGTGCACGAACCCCCCGTTCAGCCCGACCGCTG
CGCCTTATCCGGTAACTATCGTCTTGAGTCCAACCCGGTAAGACACGACTTATCGCCACTGGCAGCAGCC
ACTGGTAACAGGATTAGCAGAGCGAGGTATGTAGGCGGTGCTACAGAGTTCTTGAAGTGGTGGCCTAACT
ACGGCTACACTAGAAGAACAGTATTTGGTATCTGCGCTCTGCTGAAGCCAGTTACCTTCGGAAAAAGAGT
TGGTAGCTCTTGATCCGGCAAACAAACCACCGCTGGTAGCGGTGGTTTTTTTGTTTGCAAGCAGCAGATT
ACGCGCAGAAAAAAAGGATCTCAAGAAGATCCTTTGATCTTTTCTACGGGGTCTGACGCTCAGTGGAACG
AAAACTCACGTTAAGGGATTTTGGTCATGAGATTATCAAAAAGGATCTTCACCTAGATCCTTTTAAATTA
AAAATGAAGTTTTAAATCAATCTAAAGTATATATGAGTAAACTTGGTCTGACAGTTACCAATGCTTAATC
AGTGAGGCACCTATCTCAGCGATCTGTCTATTTCGTTCATCCATAGTTGCCTGACTCCCCGTCGTGTAGA
TAACTACGATACGGGAGGGCTTACCATCTGGCCCCAGTGCTGCAATGATACCGCGAGACCCACGCTCACC
GGCTCCAGATTTATCAGCAATAAACCAGCCAGCCGGAAGGGCCGAGCGCAGAAGTGGTCCTGCAACTTTA
TCCGCCTCCATCCAGTCTATTAATTGTTGCCGGGAAGCTAGAGTAAGTAGTTCGCCAGTTAATAGTTTGC
GCAACGTTGTTGCCATTGCTACAGGCATCGTGGTGTCACGCTCGTCGTTTGGTATGGCTTCATTCAGCTC
CGGTTCCCAACGATCAAGGCGAGTTACATGATCCCCCATGTTGTGCAAAAAAGCGGTTAGCTCCTTCGGT
CCTCCGATCGTTGTCAGAAGTAAGTTGGCCGCAGTGTTATCACTCATGGTTATGGCAGCACTGCATAATT
CTCTTACTGTCATGCCATCCGTAAGATGCTTTTCTGTGACTGGTGAGTACTCAACCAAGTCATTCTGAGA
ATAGTGTATGCGGCGACCGAGTTGCTCTTGCCCGGCGTCAATACGGGATAATACCGCGCCACATAGCAGA
ACTTTAAAAGTGCTCATCATTGGAAAACGTTCTTCGGGGCGAAAACTCTCAAGGATCTTACCGCTGTTGA
GATCCAGTTCGATGTAACCCACTCGTGCACCCAACTGATCTTCAGCATCTTTTACTTTCACCAGCGTTTC
TGGGTGAGCAAAAACAGGAAGGCAAAATGCCGCAAAAAAGGGAATAAGGGCGACACGGAAATGTTGAATA
CTCATACTCTTCCTTTTTCAATATTATTGAAGCATTTATCAGGGTTATTGTCTCATGAGCGGATACATAT
TTGAATGTATTTAGAAAAATAAACAAATAGGGGTTCCGCGCACATTTCCCCGAAAAGTGCCACCTG
[124 nt withheld, positions 6227-6350]
C
[91 nt withheld, positions 6352-6442]
A
[49 nt withheld, positions 6444-6492]
CCTTTGACGTTGGAGTCCACGTTCTTT
[37 nt withheld, positions 6520-6556]
ACCCTATCTCGGTCTATTCTTTTGATTTATAAGGGATTTTGCCGATTTCGGCCTATTGGTTAAAAAATGA
GCTGATTTAACAAAAATTTAACGCGAATTTTAACAAAATATTAACGCTTACAATTTCCATTCGCCATTCA
GGCTGCGCAACTGTTGGGAAGGGCGATCGGTGCGGGCCTCTTCGCTATTACGCCAGCTGGCGAAAGGGGG
ATGTGCTGCAAGGCGATTAAGTTGGGTAACGCCAGGGTTTTCCCAGTCACGACGTTGTAAAACGACGGCC
AGTGCCAAGCTGATCTATACATTGAATCAATATTGGCAATTAGCCATATTAGTCATTGGTTATATAGCAT
AAATCAATATTGGCTATTGGCCATTGCATACGTTGTATCTATATCATAATATGTACATTTATATTGGCTC
ATGTCCAATATGACCGCCATGTT
